Addgene plasmid #103483: LSB-hsa-miR-365a-5p
Purpose: Used to sense miRNA activity using fluorescence based tools. hsa-miR-365a-5p target in 3' UTR of of mKate. miRNA activity can be measured by the repression of mKate2 relative to EBFP2 fluorescent proteins . Plasmid is inherently unstable; please see Depositor Comments
Depositing lab: Ron Weiss. Depositing organization: Massachusetts Institute of Technology. Publication: A mixed antagonistic/synergistic miRNA repression model enables accurate predictions of multi-input miRNA sensor activity. Gam JJ, Babb J, Weiss R. Nat Commun. 2018 Jun 22;9(1):2430. doi: 10.1038/s41467-018-04575-0. PubMed 29934631.
Backbone
  Vector backbone: Low Sensor Backbone (LSB)
  Vector type: Mammalian Expression, Synthetic Biology
Growth in bacteria
  Bacterial resistance: Ampicillin and Kanamycin, 100 & 50 μg/mL
  Growth temperature: 30°C
  Growth strain: NEB Stable
  Copy number: High Copy
Gene/Insert
  Gene/Insert name: hsa-miR-365a-5p target
  Species: H. sapiens (human)
  Entrez Gene: MIR365-1 (a.k.a. MIRN365-1)
  Promoter: EF-1a
  Cloning method: Gibson Cloning
Terms and licenses: Academic/Nonprofit Terms; Industry Terms: Not Available to Industry
Depositor comments: Please note that this plasmid is inherently unstable due to a repeating poly A element. We recommend performing a diagnostic digest on multiple colonies upon receipt. The depositors would like to note the presence of several discrepancies between the depositor sequence and physical plasmid sequence. In particular, the sequences upstream and downstream of the puromycin coding region have 10 bp insertions which do not affect the ability to perform puromycin selection. The sequences for those regions within the physical plasmids are as follows: Upstream of Puro: GAATTCGACCGCCTGTCTCAAGGTGCCACC; Downstream of Puro: GCTTTGAGACTACGCGTGAATTCACTCCTC.
How to cite: LSB-hsa-miR-365a-5p was a gift from Ron Weiss (Addgene plasmid # 103483 ; http://n2t.net/addgene:103483 ; RRID:Addgene_103483)
