[The description below was written by a language model from this plasmid's Addgene catalogue record and pLannotate feature annotations shown in this document.]
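Description:
LSB-hsa-miR-365a-5p is an 11 kb mammalian expression plasmid built on the Low Sensor Backbone (LSB). It is a synthetic-biology reporter for measuring the activity of the human microRNA miR-365a-5p by fluorescence. It propagates in E. coli from a high-copy ColE1/pUC-type origin and carries both β-lactamase (ampicillin) and aph(3')-Ia (kanamycin) markers, so the record lists dual selection. A puromycin N-acetyltransferase coding sequence followed by a rabbit β-globin polyadenylation signal is also present for puromycin selection in mammalian cells. The feature table does not annotate a dedicated promoter immediately upstream of it.

The payload consists of two parallel transcription units. Each is driven by the human EF-1α core promoter with its intron A and terminated by a β-globin poly(A) signal. The coding sequences are flanked by Gateway attB4/attB1/attB2 scars left over from modular assembly. The first unit expresses the red fluorescent protein mKate2 and, according to the catalogue entry, has the hsa-miR-365a-5p target site in its 3' UTR. The table does not annotate this site, though there is an unannotated gap between mKate2 and its poly(A) region where it could lie. The second unit expresses the blue protein EBFP2 without a target and serves as an internal reference for transfection and expression level. When the miRNA is active in a cell, mKate2 is repressed while EBFP2 is unaffected, so the mKate2-to-EBFP2 ratio reports miRNA activity.

The depositor notes that the repeated poly(A) elements make the plasmid inherently unstable. They also note small insertions flanking the puromycin coding region in the physical plasmid relative to the deposited sequence, which are said not to impair selection.
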