Features (pLannotate 1.2.2; 28 found; start..end, strand, type, name):
     87..675     -  rep_origin     ori: high-copy-number ColE1/pMB1/pBR322/pUC origin of replication
    846..1706    -  CDS            AmpR: β-lactamase; bla; confers resistance to ampicillin, carbenicillin, and related antibiotics
   1707..1778    -  promoter       AmpR promoter: bla
   1857..2456    +  CDS            PuroR: puromycin N-acetyltransferase; pac from Streptomyces alboniger; confers resistance to puromycin
   2461..2541    +  CDS            HBB (fragment): HBB_PONPY - Experimental evidence at transcript level: Swiss-Prot protein existence level 2. Involved in oxygen transport from the lung to the various peripheral tissues. From Pongo pygmaeus (Bornean orangutan).
   2612..2667    +  polyA_signal   β-globin poly(A) signal: rabbit β-globin polyadenylation signal (Gil and Proudfoot, 1987)
   3646..3666    +  protein_bind   attB4: mutant version of attB; core recombination site for the Gateway® BP reaction BP Clonase™
   3734..3945    +  promoter       EF-1α core promoter: core promoter for human elongation factor EF-1α
   3946..4884    +  intron         EF-1α intron A: intron upstream of the start codon of human EF-1α
   4911..4931    +  protein_bind   attB1: mutant version of attB; core recombination site for the Gateway® BP reaction BP Clonase™
   4951..5646    +  CDS            mKate2: mKate2 is a basic (constitutively fluorescent) red fluorescent protein published in 2009, derived from Entacmaea quadricolor. It is reported to be a rapidly-maturing monomer with moderate acid sensitivity.
   5666..5690    -  protein_bind   attB2: mutant version of attB; recombination site for the Gateway® BP reaction BP Clonase™
   5838..5912    +  CDS            HBB (fragment): HBB_PONPY - Experimental evidence at transcript level: Swiss-Prot protein existence level 2. Involved in oxygen transport from the lung to the various peripheral tissues. From Pongo pygmaeus (Bornean orangutan).
   5983..6038    +  polyA_signal   β-globin poly(A) signal: rabbit β-globin polyadenylation signal (Gil and Proudfoot, 1987)
   6422..6447    +  misc_feature   SA: splice acceptor site
   7119..7139    +  protein_bind   attB4: mutant version of attB; core recombination site for the Gateway® BP reaction BP Clonase™
   7207..7418    +  promoter       EF-1α core promoter: core promoter for human elongation factor EF-1α
   7419..8357    +  intron         EF-1α intron A: intron upstream of the start codon of human EF-1α
   8384..8404    +  protein_bind   attB1: mutant version of attB; core recombination site for the Gateway® BP reaction BP Clonase™
   8415..9131    +  CDS            EBFP2: EBFP2 is a basic (constitutively fluorescent) blue fluorescent protein published in 2007, derived from Aequorea victoria. It is reported to be a rapidly-maturing monomer with moderate acid sensitivity.
   9139..9163    -  protein_bind   attB2: mutant version of attB; recombination site for the Gateway® BP reaction BP Clonase™
   9167..9247    +  CDS            HBB (fragment): HBB_PONPY - Experimental evidence at transcript level: Swiss-Prot protein existence level 2. Involved in oxygen transport from the lung to the various peripheral tissues. From Pongo pygmaeus (Bornean orangutan).
   9318..9373    +  polyA_signal   β-globin poly(A) signal: rabbit β-globin polyadenylation signal (Gil and Proudfoot, 1987)
   9756..9778    -  protein_bind   lac operator (fragment): The lac repressor binds to the lac operator to inhibit transcription in E. coli. This inhibition can be relieved by adding lactose or isopropyl-β-D-thiogalactopyranoside (IPTG). lac repressor encoded by lacI
   9782..9812    -  promoter       lac promoter: promoter for the E. coli lac operon
   9827..9848    -  protein_bind   CAP binding site: CAP binding activates transcription in the presence of cAMP. E. coli catabolite activator protein
   9861..9900    -  CDS            lacI (fragment): lac repressor; lacI; The lac repressor binds to the lac operator to inhibit transcription in E. coli. This inhibition can be relieved by adding lactose or isopropyl-β-D-thiogalactopyranoside (IPTG).
  10073..10882   +  CDS            KanR: aminoglycoside phosphotransferase; aph(3')-Ia; confers resistance to kanamycin in bacteria or G418 (Geneticin®) in eukaryotes
>Addgene plasmid #103483 | LSB-hsa-miR-365a-5p | depositor full sequence | sequence record 196015 | Full Sequence
AATTGAGGGGATAACGCAGGAAAGAACATGTGAGCAAAAGGCCAGCAAAAGGCCAGGAACCGTAAAAAGG
CCGCGTTGCTGGCGTTTTTCCATAGGCTCCGCCCCCCTGACGAGCATCACAAAAATCGACGCTCAAGTCA
GAGGTGGCGAAACCCGACAGGACTATAAAGATACCAGGCGTTTCCCCCTGGAAGCTCCCTCGTGCGCTCT
CCTGTTCCGACCCTGCCGCTTACCGGATACCTGTCCGCCTTTCTCCCTTCGGGAAGCGTGGCGCTTTCTC
ATAGCTCACGCTGTAGGTATCTCAGTTCGGTGTAGGTCGTTCGCTCCAAGCTGGGCTGTGTGCACGAACC
CCCCGTTCAGCCCGACCGCTGCGCCTTATCCGGTAACTATCGTCTTGAGTCCAACCCGGTAAGACACGAC
TTATCGCCACTGGCAGCAGCCACTGGTAACAGGATTAGCAGAGCGAGGTATGTAGGCGGTGCTACAGAGT
TCTTGAAGTGGTGGCCTAACTACGGCTACACTAGAAGAACAGTATTTGGTATCTGCGCTCTGCTGAAGCC
AGTTACCTTCGGAAAAAGAGTTGGTAGCTCTTGATCCGGCAAACAAACCACCGCTGGTAGCGGTGGTTTT
TTTGTTTGCAAGCAGCAGATTACGCGCAGAAAAAAAGGATCTCAAGAAGATCCTTTGATCTTTTCTACGG
GGTCTGACGCTCAGTGGAACGAAAACTCACGTTAAGGGATTTTGGTCATGAGATTATCAAAAAGGATCTT
CACCTAGATCCTTTTAAATTAAAAATGAAGTTTTAAATCAATCTAAAGTATATATGAGTAAACTTGGTCT
GACAGTTACCAATGCTTAATCAGTGAGGCACCTATCTCAGCGATCTGTCTATTTCGTTCATCCATAGTTG
CCTGACTCCCCGTCGTGTAGATAACTACGATACGGGAGGGCTTACCATCTGGCCCCAGTGCTGCAATGAT
ACCGCGAGAACCACGCTCACCGGCTCCAGATTTATCAGCAATAAACCAGCCAGCCGGAAGGGCCGAGCGC
AGAAGTGGTCCTGCAACTTTATCCGCCTCCATCCAGTCTATTAATTGTTGCCGGGAAGCTAGAGTAAGTA
GTTCGCCAGTTAATAGTTTGCGCAACGTTGTTGCCATTGCTACAGGCATCGTGGTGTCACGCTCGTCGTT
TGGTATGGCTTCATTCAGCTCCGGTTCCCAACGATCAAGGCGAGTTACATGATCCCCCATGTTGTGCAAA
AAAGCGGTTAGCTCCTTCGGTCCTCCGATCGTTGTCAGAAGTAAGTTGGCCGCAGTGTTATCACTCATGG
TTATGGCAGCACTGCATAATTCTCTTACTGTCATGCCATCCGTAAGATGCTTTTCTGTGACTGGTGAGTA
CTCAACCAAGTCATTCTGAGAATAGTGTATGCGGCGACCGAGTTGCTCTTGCCCGGCGTCAATACGGGAT
AATACCGCGCCACATAGCAGAACTTTAAAAGTGCTCATCATTGGAAAACGTTCTTCGGGGCGAAAACTCT
CAAGGATCTTACCGCTGTTGAGATCCAGTTCGATGTAACCCACTCGTGCACCCAACTGATCTTCAGCATC
TTTTACTTTCACCAGCGTTTCTGGGTGAGCAAAAACAGGAAGGCAAAATGCCGCAAAAAAGGGAATAAGG
GCGACACGGAAATGTTGAATACTCATACTCTTCCTTTTTCAATATTATTGAAGCATTTATCAGGGTTATT
GTCTCATGAGCGGATACATATTTGAATGTAGCTCCGAATTTCTCGAGGGCTTGTCGACGACGGCGGTCTC
CGTCGTCAGGATCATGAATTCGACCCGCCTGCCACCATGACCGAGTACAAGCCCACGGTGCGCCTCGCCA
CCCGCGACGACGTCCCCCGGGCCGTACGCACCCTCGCCGCCGCGTTCGCCGACTACCCCGCCACGCGCCA
CACCGTCGACCCGGACCGCCACATCGAGCGGGTCACCGAGCTGCAAGAACTCTTCCTCACGCGCGTCGGG
CTCGACATCGGCAAGGTGTGGGTCGCGGACGACGGCGCCGCGGTGGCGGTCTGGACCACGCCGGAGAGCG
TCGAAGCGGGGGCGGTGTTCGCCGAGATCGGCCCGCGCATGGCCGAGTTGAGCGGTTCCCGGCTGGCCGC
GCAGCAACAGATGGAAGGCCTCCTGGCGCCGCACCGGCCCAAGGAGCCCGCGTGGTTCCTGGCCACCGTC
GGCGTCTCGCCCGACCACCAGGGCAAGGGTCTGGGCAGCGCCGTCGTGCTCCCCGGAGTGGAGGCGGCCG
AGCGCGCCGGGGTGCCCGCCTTCCTGGAGACATCCGCGCCCCGCAACCTCCCCTTCTACGAGCGGCTCGG
CTTCACCGTCACCGCCGACGTCGAGGTGCCCGAAGGACCGCGCACCTGGTGCATGACCCGCAAGCCCGGT
GCCTGATACGCGTGAATTCACTCCTCAGGTGCAGGCTGCCTATCAGAAGGTGGTGGCTGGTGTGGCCAAT
GCCCTGGCTCACAAATACCACTGAGATCTTTTTCCCTCTGCCAAAAATTATGGGGACATCATGAAGCCCC
TTGAGCATCTGACTTCTGGCTAATAAAGGAAATTTATTTTCATTGCAATAGTGTGTTGGAATTTTTTGTG
TCTCTCACTCGGAAGGACATATGGGAGGGCAAATCATTTAAAACATCAGAATGAGTATTTGGTTTAGAGT
TTGGCAACATATGCCCATATGCTGGCTGCCATGAACAAAGGTTGGCTATAAAGAGGTCATCAGTATATGA
AACAGCCCCCTGCTGTCCATTCCTTATTCCATAGAAAAGCCTTGACTTGAGGTTAGATTTTTTTTATATT
TTGTTTTGTGTTATTTTTTTCTTTAACATCCCTAAAATTTTCCTTACATGTTTTACTAGCCAGATTTTTC
CTCCTCTCCTGACTACTCCCAGTCATAGCTGTCCCTCTTCTCTTATGGAGATCCCTCGACCTGCAGCCCA
AGCTTGAATTCTCTAGAATTACCCTGTTATCCCTATGCTTGGTTTACCGAGCTCTTATTGGTTTTCAAAC
TTCATTGACTGTGCCCAACGCGCCTGGGAGCTCACGGGGACAGCCCCCCCCCAAAGCCCCCAGGGATGTA
ATTACGTCCCTCCCCCGCTAGGGGGCAGCAGCGAGCCGCCCGGGGCTCCGCTCCGGTCCGGCGCTCCCCC
CGCATCCCCGAGCCGGCAGCGTGCGGGGACAGCCCGGGCACGGGGAAGGTGGCACGGGATCGCTTTCCTC
TGAACGCTTCTCGCTGCTCTTTGAGCCTGCAGACACCTGGGGGGATACGGGGAAAAAGCTAGGCTGAAAG
ACCGGTTCTTAGAATGACACGCGCCTGGGAGCTCACGGGGACAGCCCCCCCCCAAAGCCCCCAGGGATGT
AATTACGTCCCTCCCCCGCTAGGGGGCAGCAGCGAGCCGCCCGGGGCTCCGCTCCGGTCCGGCGCTCCCC
CCGCATCCCCGAGCCGGCAGCGTGCGGGGACAGCCCGGGCACGGGGAAGGTGGCACGGGATCGCTTTCCT
CTGAACGCTTCTCGCTGCTCTTTGAGCCTGCAGACACCTGGGGGGATACGGGGAAAAAGCTAACTTCTGA
GACGACAACTTTGTATAGAAAAGTTGGCTCCGAATTCGCCCTTGACAGCAGAGATCCAGTTTGGTTAATT
AATTGGCTCCGGTGCCCGTCAGTGGGCAGAGCGCACATCGCCCACAGTCCCCGAGAAGTTGTGGGGAGGG
GTCGGCAATTGAACCGGTGCCTAGAGAAGGTGGCGCGGGGTAAACTGGGAAAGTGATGTCGTGTACTGGC
TCCGCCTTTTTCCCGAGGGTGGGGGAGAACCGTATATAAGTGCAGTAGTCGCCGTGAACGTTCTTTTTCG
CAACGGGTTTGCCGCCAGAACACAGGTAAGTGCCGTGTGTGGTTCCCGCGGGCCTGGCCTCTTTACGGGT
TATGGCCCTTGCGTGCCTTGAATTACTTCCACCTGGCTGCAGTACGTGATTCTTGATCCCGAGCTTCGGG
TTGGAAGTGGGTGGGAGAGTTCGAGGCCTTGCGCTTAAGGAGCCCCTTCGCCTCGTGCTTGAGTTGAGGC
CTGGCCTGGGCGCTGGGGCCGCCGCGTGCGAATCTGGTGGCACCTTCGCGCCTGTCTCGCTGCTTTCGAT
AAGTCTCTAGCCATTTAAAATTTTTGATGACCTGCTGCGACGCTTTTTTTCTGGCAAGATAGTCTTGTAA
ATGCGGGCCAAGATCTGCACACTGGTATTTCGGTTTTTGGGGCCGCGGGCGGCGACGGGGCCCGTGCGTC
CCAGCGCACATGTTCGGCGAGGCGGGGCCTGCGAGCGCGGCCACCGAGAATCGGACGGGGGTAGTCTCAA
GCTGGCCGGCCTGCTCTGGTGCCTGGCCTCGCGCCGCCGTGTATCGCCCCGCCCTGGGCGGCAAGGCTGG
CCCGGTCGGCACCAGTTGCGTGAGCGGAAAGATGGCCGCTTCCCGGCCCTGCTGCAGGGAGCTCAAAATG
GAGGACGCGGCGCTCGGGAGAGCGGGCGGGTGAGTCACCCACACAAAGGAAAAGGGCCTTTCCGTCCTCA
GCCGTCGCTTCATGTGACTCCACGGAGTACCGGGCGCCGTCCAGGCACCTCGATTAGTTCTCGAGCTTTT
GGAGTACGTCGTCTTTAGGTTGGGGGGAGGGGTTTTATGCGATGGAGTTTCCCCACACTGAGTGGGTGGA
GACTGAAGTTAGGCCAGCTTGGCACTTGATGTAATTCTCCTTGGAATTTGCCCTTTTTGAGTTTGGATCT
TGGTTCATTCTCAAGCCTCAGACAGTGGTTCAAAGTTTTTTTCTTCCATTTCAGGTGTCGTGAGAAGGGC
GAATTCGACCCAAGTTTGTACAAAAAAGCAGGCTGGATCCAGGTGCCACCATGGTGAGCGAGCTGATTAA
GGAGAACATGCACATGAAGCTGTACATGGAGGGCACCGTGAACAACCACCACTTCAAGTGCACATCCGAG
GGCGAAGGCAAGCCCTACGAGGGCACCCAGACCATGAGAATCAAGGCGGTCGAGGGCGGCCCTCTCCCCT
TCGCCTTCGACATCCTGGCTACCAGCTTCATGTACGGCAGCAAAACCTTCATCAACCACACCCAGGGCAT
CCCCGACTTCTTTAAGCAGTCCTTCCCCGAGGGCTTCACATGGGAGAGAGTCACCACATACGAAGATGGG
GGCGTGCTGACCGCTACCCAGGACACCAGCCTCCAGGACGGCTGCCTCATCTACAACGTCAAGATCAGAG
GGGTGAACTTCCCATCCAACGGCCCTGTGATGCAGAAGAAAACACTCGGCTGGGAGGCCTCCACCGAGAC
ACTGTACCCCGCTGACGGCGGCCTGGAAGGCAGAGCCGACATGGCCCTGAAGCTCGTGGGCGGGGGCCAC
CTGATCTGCAACCTTAAGACCACATACAGATCCAAGAAACCCGCTAAGAACCTCAAGATGCCCGGCGTCT
ACTATGTGGACAGGAGACTGGAAAGAATCAAGGAGGCCGACAAAGAGACATACGTCGAGCAGCACGAGGT
GGCTGTGGCCAGATACTGCGACCTCCCTAGCAAACTGGGGCACAAACTTAATTGAGAATTCTACCACCCA
GCTTTCTTGTACAAAGTGGTACGTCTCAAGACCAGAGGTCTCTGCTTCGCAAAAGCACATCTGCCCCCAA
AAGTCCCTCACATCTGCCCCCAAAAGTCCCTCACATCTGCCCCCAAAAGTCCCTCACATCTGCCCCCAAA
AGTCCCTCAACCAGAAGAGACCTGTGCTTCACTCCTCAGGTGCAGGCTGCCTATCAGAAGGTGGTGGCTG
GTGTGGCCAATGCCCTGGCTCACAAATACCACTGAGATCTTTTTCCCTCTGCCAAAAATTATGGGGACAT
CATGAAGCCCCTTGAGCATCTGACTTCTGGCTAATAAAGGAAATTTATTTTCATTGCAATAGTGTGTTGG
AATTTTTTGTGTCTCTCACTCGGAAGGACATATGGGAGGGCAAATCATTTAAAACATCAGAATGAGTATT
TGGTTTAGAGTTTGGCAACATATGCCCATATGCTGGCTGCCATGAACAAAGGTTGGCTATAAAGAGGTCA
TCAGTATATGAAACAGCCCCCTGCTGTCCATTCCTTATTCCATAGAAAAGCCTTGACTTGAGGTTAGATT
TTTTTTATATTTTGTTTTGTGTTATTTTTTTCTTTAACATCCCTAAAATTTTCCTTACATGTTTTACTAG
CCAGATTTTTCCTCCTCTCCTGACTACTCCCAGTCATAGCTGTCCCTCTTCTCTTATGGAGATCCCGAGC
GGTGCGTTTTTATGCTTGTAGTATTGTATAATGTTTTTAAGATCCAAGCTTCTGACCTCTTCTCTTCCTC
CCACAGGGCCTCGAGACAATTGCATCGATGGTACCAGTGAAAGTCTGCAATGAATTCGAGTTGGCGCGCC
TGTCATTCTAAATCTCTCTTTCAGCCTAAAGCTTTTTCCCCGTATCCCCCCAGGTGTCTGCAGGCTCAAA
GAGCAGCGAGAAGCGTTCAGAGGAAAGCGATCCCGTGCCACCTTCCCCGTGCCCGGGCTGTCCCCGCACG
CTGCCGGCTCGGGGATGCGGGGGGAGCGCCGGACCGGAGCGGAGCCCCGGGCGGCTCGCTGCTGCCCCCT
AGCGGGGGAGGGACGTAATTACATCCCTGGGGGCTTTGGGAGGGGGCTGTCCCCGTGAGCTCCCAGGCGC
GCCTGTCATTCTAAATCTCTCTTTCAGCCTAAAGCTTTTTCCCCGTATCCCCCCAGGTGTCTGCAGGCTC
AAAGAGCAGCGAGAAGCGTTCAGAGGAAAGCGATCCCGTGCCACCTTCCCCGTGCCCGGGCTGTCCCCGC
ACGCTGCCGGCTCGGGGATGCGGGGGGAGCGCCGGACCGGAGCGGAGCCCCGGGCGGCTCGCTGCTGCCC
CCTAGCGGGGGAGGGACGTAATTACATCCCTGGGGGCTTTGGGGGGGGGCTGTCCCCGTGAGCTCCCAGG
CGCGCCAACTCGGTACCGTATCGATGTCGACGTTAACGCTAGTGATATCAACTTTGTATAGAAAAGTTGG
CTCCGAATTCGCCCTTGACAGCAGAGATCCAGTTTGGTTAATTAATTGGCTCCGGTGCCCGTCAGTGGGC
AGAGCGCACATCGCCCACAGTCCCCGAGAAGTTGTGGGGAGGGGTCGGCAATTGAACCGGTGCCTAGAGA
AGGTGGCGCGGGGTAAACTGGGAAAGTGATGTCGTGTACTGGCTCCGCCTTTTTCCCGAGGGTGGGGGAG
AACCGTATATAAGTGCAGTAGTCGCCGTGAACGTTCTTTTTCGCAACGGGTTTGCCGCCAGAACACAGGT
AAGTGCCGTGTGTGGTTCCCGCGGGCCTGGCCTCTTTACGGGTTATGGCCCTTGCGTGCCTTGAATTACT
TCCACCTGGCTGCAGTACGTGATTCTTGATCCCGAGCTTCGGGTTGGAAGTGGGTGGGAGAGTTCGAGGC
CTTGCGCTTAAGGAGCCCCTTCGCCTCGTGCTTGAGTTGAGGCCTGGCCTGGGCGCTGGGGCCGCCGCGT
GCGAATCTGGTGGCACCTTCGCGCCTGTCTCGCTGCTTTCGATAAGTCTCTAGCCATTTAAAATTTTTGA
TGACCTGCTGCGACGCTTTTTTTCTGGCAAGATAGTCTTGTAAATGCGGGCCAAGATCTGCACACTGGTA
TTTCGGTTTTTGGGGCCGCGGGCGGCGACGGGGCCCGTGCGTCCCAGCGCACATGTTCGGCGAGGCGGGG
CCTGCGAGCGCGGCCACCGAGAATCGGACGGGGGTAGTCTCAAGCTGGCCGGCCTGCTCTGGTGCCTGGC
CTCGCGCCGCCGTGTATCGCCCCGCCCTGGGCGGCAAGGCTGGCCCGGTCGGCACCAGTTGCGTGAGCGG
AAAGATGGCCGCTTCCCGGCCCTGCTGCAGGGAGCTCAAAATGGAGGACGCGGCGCTCGGGAGAGCGGGC
GGGTGAGTCACCCACACAAAGGAAAAGGGCCTTTCCGTCCTCAGCCGTCGCTTCATGTGACTCCACGGAG
TACCGGGCGCCGTCCAGGCACCTCGATTAGTTCTCGAGCTTTTGGAGTACGTCGTCTTTAGGTTGGGGGG
AGGGGTTTTATGCGATGGAGTTTCCCCACACTGAGTGGGTGGAGACTGAAGTTAGGCCAGCTTGGCACTT
GATGTAATTCTCCTTGGAATTTGCCCTTTTTGAGTTTGGATCTTGGTTCATTCTCAAGCCTCAGACAGTG
GTTCAAAGTTTTTTTCTTCCATTTCAGGTGTCGTGAGAAGGGCGAATTCGACCCAAGTTTGTACAAAAAA
GCAGGCTCGCCACCATGGTGAGCAAGGGCGAGGAGCTGTTCACCGGGGTGGTGCCCATCCTGGTCGAGCT
GGACGGCGACGTAAACGGCCACAAGTTCAGCGTGAGGGGCGAGGGCGAGGGCGATGCCACCAACGGCAAG
CTGACCCTGAAGTTCATCTGCACCACCGGCAAGCTGCCCGTGCCCTGGCCCACCCTCGTGACCACCCTGA
GCCACGGCGTGCAGTGCTTCGCCCGCTACCCCGACCACATGAAGCAGCACGACTTCTTCAAGTCCGCCAT
GCCCGAAGGCTACGTCCAGGAGCGCACCATCTTCTTCAAGGACGACGGCACCTACAAGACCCGCGCCGAG
GTGAAGTTCGAGGGCGACACCCTAGTGAACCGCATCGAGCTGAAGGGCGTCGACTTCAAGGAGGACGGCA
ACATCCTGGGGCACAAGCTGGAGTACAACTTCAACAGCCACAACATCTATATCATGGCCGTCAAGCAGAA
GAACGGCATCAAGGTGAACTTCAAGATCCGCCACAACGTGGAGGACGGCAGCGTGCAGCTCGCCGACCAC
TACCAGCAGAACACCCCCATCGGCGACGGCCCCGTGCTGCTGCCCGACAGCCACTACCTGAGCACCCAGT
CCGTGCTGAGCAAAGACCCCAACGAGAAGCGCGATCACATGGTCCTGCTGGAGTTCCGCACCGCCGCCGG
GATCACTCTCGGCATGGACGAGCTGTACAAGTAATACCACCCAGCTTTCTTGTACAAAGTGGTACGCGTG
AATTCACTCCTCAGGTGCAGGCTGCCTATCAGAAGGTGGTGGCTGGTGTGGCCAATGCCCTGGCTCACAA
ATACCACTGAGATCTTTTTCCCTCTGCCAAAAATTATGGGGACATCATGAAGCCCCTTGAGCATCTGACT
TCTGGCTAATAAAGGAAATTTATTTTCATTGCAATAGTGTGTTGGAATTTTTTGTGTCTCTCACTCGGAA
GGACATATGGGAGGGCAAATCATTTAAAACATCAGAATGAGTATTTGGTTTAGAGTTTGGCAACATATGC
CCATATGCTGGCTGCCATGAACAAAGGTTGGCTATAAAGAGGTCATCAGTATATGAAACAGCCCCCTGCT
GTCCATTCCTTATTCCATAGAAAAGCCTTGACTTGAGGTTAGATTTTTTTTATATTTTGTTTTGTGTTAT
TTTTTTCTTTAACATCCCTAAAATTTTCCTTACATGTTTTACTAGCCAGATTTTTCCTCCTCTCCTGACT
ACTCCCAGTCATAGCTGTCCCTCTTCTCTTATGGAGATCCCTCGACCTGCAGCCCAAGCTTGGCGTAATC
ATGGTCATAGCTGTTTCCTGTGTGAAATTGTTATCCGCTCACAATTCCACACAACATACGAGCCGGAAGC
ATAAAGTGTAAAGCCTGGGGTGCCTAATGAGTGAGCTAACTCACATTAATTGCGTTGCGCTCACTGCCCG
CTTTCCAGTCGGGAAACCTGTCGTGCCAGCGGATCGACAGTACTAAGCTTGGTCTAATACCCAATCTCTC
GTCTTATCCAGATGTTTTATACGCCTCTGGCCCGTGTCTCAAAATCTCTGATGTTACATTGCACAAGATA
AAATAATATCATCATGAACAATAAAACTGTCTGCTTACATAAACAGTAATACAAGGGGTGTTATGAGCCA
TATTCAACGGGAAACGTCGAGGCCGCGATTAAATTCCAACATGGATGCTGATTTATATGGGTATAAATGG
GCTCGCGATAATGTCGGGCAATCAGGTGCGACAATCTATCGCTTGTATGGGAAGCCCGATGCGCCAGAGT
TGTTTCTGAAACATGGCAAAGGTAGCGTTGCCAATGATGTTACAGATGAGATGGTCAGACTAAACTGGCT
GACGGAATTTATGCCTCTTCCGACCATCAAGCATTTTATCCGTACTCCTGATGATGCATGGTTACTCACC
ACTGCGATCCCCGGAAAAACAGCATTCCAGGTATTAGAAGAATATCCTGATTCAGGTGAAAATATTGTTG
ATGCGCTGGCAGTGTTCCTGCGCCGGTTGCATTCGATTCCTGTTTGTAATTGTCCTTTTAACAGCGATCG
CGTATTTCGTCTCGCTCAGGCGCAATCACGAATGAATAACGGTTTGGTTGATGCGAGTGATTTTGATGAC
GAGCGTAATGGCTGGCCTGTTGAACAAGTCTGGAAAGAAATGCATAAACTTTTGCCATTCTCACCGGATT
CAGTCGTCACTCATGGTGATTTCTCACTTGATAACCTTATTTTTGACGAGGGGAAATTAATAGGTTGTAT
TGATGTTGGACGAGTCGGAATCGCAGACCGATACCAGGATCTTGCCATCCTATGGAACTGCCTCGGTGAG
TTTTCTCCTTCATTACAGAAACGGCTTTTTCAAAAATATGGTATTGATAATCCTGATATGAATAAATTGC
AGTTTCATTTGATGCTCGATGAGTTTTTCTAATCAGAATTGGTTAATTGGTTGTAACACTGGCAGAGCAT
TACGCTGACTTGACGGGACGGCGCAAGCTCATGACCAAAATCCCTTAACGTGAGTTACGCGTCGTTCCAC
TGAGCGTCAGAGGTATCACTAGTATTACAGAGGTAAGTTATAACAGTCGCCTAACCC
