>Addgene plasmid #103483 | LSB-hsa-miR-365a-5p | depositor partial sequence | sequence record 196016 | hsa-miR-365a-5p target
CACATCTGCCCCCAAAAGTCCCT
