>Addgene plasmid #103483 | LSB-hsa-miR-365a-5p | addgene partial sequence | sequence record 271015 | mKate2-F 5'-ACCCGCTAAGAACCTCAAGA-3'
TCAAGGAGGCCGACAAAGAGACATACGTCGAGCAGCACGAGGTGGCTGTGGCCAGATACTGCGACCTCCC
TAGCAAACTGGGGCACAAACTTAATTGAGAATTCTACCACCCAGCTTTCTTGTACAAAGTGGTACGTCTC
AAGACCAGAGGTCTCTGCTTCGCAAAAGCACATCTGCCCCCAAAAGTCCCTCACATCTGCCCCCAAAAGT
CCCTCACATCTGCCCCCAAAAGTCCCTCACATCTGCCCCCAAAAGTCCCTCAACCAGAAGAGACCTGTGC
TTCACTCCTCAGGTGCAGGCTGCCTATCAGAAGGTGGTGGCTGGTGTGGCCAATGCCCTGGCTCACAAAT
ACCACTGAGATCTTTTTCCCTCTGCCAAAAATTATGGGGACATCATGAAGCCCCTTGAGCATCTGACTTC
TGGCTAATAAAGGAAATTTATTTTCATTGCAATAGTGTGTTGGAATTTTTTGTGTCTCTCACTCGGAAGG
ACATATGGGAGGGCAAATCATTTAAAACATCAGAATGAGTATTTGGTTTAGAGTTTGGCAACATATGCCC
ATATGCTGGCTGCCATGAACAAAGGTTGGCTATAAAGAGGTCATCAGTATATGAAACAGCCCCCTGCTGT
CCATTCC
